>Addgene plasmid #80605 | pMET7-GAG-EGFP | addgene full sequence | sequence record 403391 | Addgene NGS Result
GCTCAGAGGCCGAGGCGGCCTCGGCCTCTGCATAAATAAAAAAAATTAGTCAGCCATGGGGCGGAGAATG
GGCGGAACTGGGCGGAGTTAGGGGCGGGATGGGCGGAGTTAGGGGCGGGACTATGGTTGCTGACTAATTG
AGATGCATGCTTTGCATACTTCTGCCTGCTGGGGAGCCTGGGGACTTTCCACACCTGGTTGCTGACTAAT
TGAGATGCATGCTTTGCATACTTCTGCCTGCTGGGGAGCCTGGGGACTTTCCACACCTGGTTGCTGACTA
ATTGAGATGCATGCTTTGCATACTTCTGCCTGCTGGGGAGCCTGGGGACTTTCCACACCCTAACTGACAC
ACATTCCACAGCCAAGCTTGCAGGTGGCACTTTTCGGGGAAATGTGCGCGGAACCCCTATTTGTTTATTT
TTCTAAATACATTCAAATATGTATCCGCTCATGAGACAATAACCCTGATAAATGCTTCAATAATATTGAA
AAAGGAAGAGTATGAGTATTCAACATTTCCGTGTCGCCCTTATTCCCTTTTTTGCGGCATTTTGCCTTCC
TGTTTTTGCTCACCCAGAAACGCTGGTGAAAGTAAAAGATGCTGAAGATCAGTTGGGTGCACGAGTGGGT
TACATCGAACTGGATCTCAACAGCGGTAAGATCCTTGAGAGTTTTCGCCCCGAAGAACGTTTTCCAATGA
TGAGCACTTTTAAAGTTCTGCTATGTGGCGCGGTATTATCCCGTATTGACGCCGGGCAAGAGCAACTCGG
TCGCCGCATACACTATTCTCAGAATGACTTGGTTGAGTACTCACCAGTCACAGAAAAGCATCTTACGGAT
GGCATGACAGTAAGAGAATTATGCAGTGCTGCCATAACCATGAGTGATAACACTGCGGCCAACTTACTTC
TGACAACGATCGGAGGACCGAAGGAGCTAACCGCTTTTTTGCACAACATGGGGGATCATGTAACTCGCCT
TGATCGTTGGGAACCGGAGCTGAATGAAGCCATACCAAACGACGAGCGTGACACCACGATGCCTGTAGCA
ATGGCAACAACGTTGCGCAAACTATTAACTGGCGAACTACTTACTCTAGCTTCCCGGCAACAATTAATAG
ACTGGATGGAGGCGGATAAAGTTGCAGGACCACTTCTGCGCTCGGCCCTTCCGGCTGGCTGGTTTATTGC
TGATAAATCTGGAGCCGGTGAGCGTGGGTCTCGCGGTATCATTGCAGCACTGGGGCCAGATGGTAAGCCC
TCCCGTATCGTAGTTATCTACACGACGGGGAGTCAGGCAACTATGGATGAACGAAATAGACAGATCGCTG
AGATAGGTGCCTCACTGATTAAGCATTGGTAACTGTCAGACCAAGTTTACTCATATATACTTTAGATTGA
TTTAAAACTTCATTTTTAATTTAAAAGGATCTAGGTGAAGATCCTTTTTGATAATCTCATGACCAAAATC
CCTTAACGTGAGTTTTCGTTCCACTGAGCGTCAGACCCCGTAGAAAAGATCAAAGGATCTTCTTGAGATC
CTTTTTTTCTGCGCGTAATCTGCTGCTTGCAAACAAAAAAACCACCGCTACCAGCGGTGGTTTGTTTGCC
GGATCAAGAGCTACCAACTCTTTTTCCGAAGGTAACTGGCTTCAGCAGAGCGCAGATACCAAATACTGTT
CTTCTAGTGTAGCCGTAGTTAGGCCACCACTTCAAGAACTCTGTAGCACCGCCTACATACCTCGCTCTGC
TAATCCTGTTACCAGTGGCTGCTGCCAGTGGCGATAAGTCGTGTCTTACCGGGTTGGACTCAAGACGATA
GTTACCGGATAAGGCGCAGCGGTCGGGCTGAACGGGGGGTTCGTGCACACAGCCCAGCTTGGAGCGAACG
ACCTACACCGAACTGAGATACCTACAGCGTGAGCTATGAGAAAGCGCCACGCTTCCCGAAGGGAGAAAGG
CGGACAGGTATCCGGTAAGCGGCAGGGTCGGAACAGGAGAGCGCACGAGGGAGCTTCCAGGGGGAAACGC
CTGGTATCTTTATAGTCCTGTCGGGTTTCGCCACCTCTGACTTGAGCGTCGATTTTTGTGATGCTCGTCA
GGGGGGCGGAGCCTATGGAAAAACGCCAGCAACGCGGCCTTTTTACGGTTCCTGGCCTTTTGCTGGCCTT
TTGCTCACATGTTCTTTCCTGCGTTATCCCCTGATTCTGTGGATAACCGTATTACCGCCTTTGAGTGAGC
TGATACCGCTCGCCGCAGCCGAACGACCGAGCGCAGCGAGTCAGTGAGCGAGGAAGCGGAAGAGGAATTA
ATTCGAGCTCGGTACCCGGGGATCCAGACATGATAAGATACATTGATGAGTTTGGACAAACCACAACTAG
AATGCAGTGAAAAAAATGCTTTATTTGTGAAATTTGTGATGCTATTGCTTTATTTGTAACCATTATAAGC
TGCAATAAACAAGTTAACAACAACAATTGCATTCATTTTATGTTTCAGGTTCAGGGGGAGGTGTGGGAGG
TTTTTTCTCTAGATTATGCGGCCGCTTTACTTGTACAGCTCGTCCATGCCGAGAGTGATCCCGGCGGCGG
TCACGAACTCCAGCAGGACCATGTGATCGCGCTTCTCGTTGGGGTCTTTGCTCAGGGCGGACTGGGTGCT
CAGGTAGTGGTTGTCGGGCAGCAGCACGGGGCCGTCGCCGATGGGGGTGTTCTGCTGGTAGTGGTCGGCG
AGCTGCACGCTGCCGTCCTCGATGTTGTGGCGGATCTTGAAGTTCACCTTGATGCCGTTCTTCTGCTTGT
CGGCCATGATATAGACGTTGTGGCTGTTGTAGTTGTACTCCAGCTTGTGCCCCAGGATGTTGCCGTCCTC
CTTGAAGTCGATGCCCTTCAGCTCGATGCGGTTCACCAGGGTGTCGCCCTCGAACTTCACCTCGGCGCGG
GTCTTGTAGTTGCCGTCGTCCTTGAAGAAGATGGTGCGCTCCTGGACGTAGCCTTCGGGCATGGCGGACT
TGAAGAAGTCGTGCTGCTTCATGTGGTCGGGGTAGCGGCTGAAGCACTGCACGCCGTAGGTCAGGGTGGT
CACGAGGGTGGGCCAGGGCACGGGCAGCTTGCCGGTGGTGCAGATGAACTTCAGGGTCAGCTTGCCGTAG
GTGGCATCGCCCTCGCCCTCGCCGGACACGCTGAACTTGTGGCCGTTTACGTCGCCGTCCAGCTCGACCA
GGATGGGCACCACCCCGGTGAACAGCTCCTCGCCCTTGCTCACCATGGTGGCGACCGGCCGGTGGATCCC
GGGCCCGCGGTACCGTCGACTGCAGAATTCTGAGCTCGTCGACCCGCCTTGTGACGAGGGGTCGCTGCCA
AAGAGTGATCTGAGGGAAGCTAAAGGATACAGTTCCTTGTCTATCGGCTCCTGCTTCTGAGAGGGAGTTG
TTGTCTCTTCCCCAAACCTGAAGCTCTCTTCTGGTGGGGCTGTTGGCTCTGGTCTGCTCTGAAGAAAATT
CCCTGGCCTTCCCTTGTGGGAAGGCCAGATCTTCCCTAAAAAATTAGCCTGTCTCTCAGTACAATCTTTC
ATTTGGTGTCCTTCCTTTCCACATTTCCAACAGCCCTTTTTCCTAGGGGCCCTGCAATTTTTGGCTATGT
GCCCTTCTTTGCCACAATTGAAACACTTAACAGTCTTTCTTTGGTTCCTAAAATTGCCTTTCTGTATCAT
TATGGTAGCTGGATTTGTTACTTGGCTCATTGCTTCAGCCAAAACTCTTGCTTTATGGCCGGGTCCCCC
[222 nt withheld, positions 3780-4001]
AGGGCTATACATTCTTACTATTTTATTTAATCCCAGGATTATCCATCTTTTATAGATTTCTCCTACTGGG
ATAGGTGGATTATGTGTCATCCATCCTATTTGTTCCTGAAGGGTACTAGTAGTTCCTGCTATGTCACTTC
CCCTTGGTTCTCTCATCTGGCCTGGTGCAATAGGCCCTGCATGCACTGGATGCACTCTATCCCATTCTGC
AGCTTCCTCATTGATGGTCTCTTTTAACATTTGCATGGCTGCTTGATGTCCCCCCACTGTGTTTAGCATG
GTGTTTAAATCTTGTGGGGTGGCTCCTTCTGATAATGCTGAAAACATGGGTATCACTTCTGGGCTGAAAG
CCTTCTCTTCTACTACTTTTACCCATGCATTTAAAGTTCTAGGTGATATGGCCTGATGTACCATTTGCCC
CTGGATGTTCTGCACTATAGGGTAATTTTGGCTGACCTGATTGCTGTGTCCTGTGTCAGCTGCTGCTTGC
TGTGCTTTTTTCTTACTTTTGTTTTGCTCTTCCTCTATCTTGTCTAAAGCTTCCTTGGTGTCTTTTATCT
CTATCCTTTGATGCACACAATAGAGGGTTGCTACTGTATTATATAATGATCTAAGTTCTTCTGATCCTGT
CTGAAGGGATGGTTGTAGCTGTCCCAGTATTTGTCTACAGCCTTCTGATGTTTCTAACAGGCCAGGATTA
ACTGCGAATCGTTCTAGCTCCCTGCTTGCCCATACTATATGTTTTAATTTATATTTTTTCTTTCCCCCTG
GCCTTAACCGAATTTTTTCCCATCGATCTAATTCTCCCCCGCTTAATACTGACGCTCTCGCACCCATGGT
GGCGCTAGCGGGCCCCGCAGCTTTTAGAGCAGAAGTAACACTTCCGTACAGGCCTAGAAGTAAAGGCAAC
ATCCACTGAGGAGCAGTTCTTTGATTTGCACCACCACCGGATCCGGGACCTGAAATAAAAGACAAAAAGA
CTAAACTTACCAGTTAACTTTCTGGTTTTTCAGAGCTTGGATCTGTAACGGCGCAGAACAGAAAACGAAA
CAAAGACGTAGAGTTGAGCAAGCAGGGTCAGGCAAAGCGTGGAGAGCCGGCTGAGTCTAGGTAGGCTCCA
AGGGAGCGCCGGACAAAGGCCCGGTCTCGACCTGAGCTTTAAACTTACCTAGACGGCGGACGCAGTTCAG
GAGGCACCACAGGCGGGAGGCGGCAGAACGCGACTCAACCGGCGTGGATGGCGGCCTCAGGTAGGGCAGC
GGGCGCGTGAAGGAGAGATGCGAGCCCCTCGATCGAGGAGCTTTTTGCAAAAGCCTAGGCCTCCAAAAAA
GCCTCCTCACTACTTCTGGAATA
Features (pLannotate 1.2.2; 11 found; start..end, strand, type, name):
    268..339     -  promoter       SV40 promoter (fragment): SV40 enhancer and early promoter
    397..501     +  promoter       AmpR promoter: bla
    502..1362    +  CDS            AmpR: β-lactamase; bla; confers resistance to ampicillin, carbenicillin, and related antibiotics
   1533..2121    +  rep_origin     ori: high-copy-number ColE1/pMB1/pBR322/pUC origin of replication
   2331..2465    -  polyA_signal   SV40 poly(A) signal: SV40 polyadenylation signal
   2547..3266    -  CDS            EGFP: the original enhanced GFP (Yang et al., 1996) mammalian codon-optimized
   3284..3320    -  misc_feature   MCS (fragment): multiple cloning site
   3339..4838    -  CDS            HIV-1 gag (sequence partly withheld): gag protein from human immunodeficiency virus 1; gag
   4895..4991    -  intron         SV40 intron: modified SV40 intron with splice donor and acceptor sites
   5021..5289    -  LTR            5' LTR (truncated): truncated 5' long terminal repeat (LTR) from human T-cell leukemia virus (HTLV) type 1
   5305..267     -  promoter       SV40 promoter (across the origin): SV40 enhancer and early promoter
