[The description below was written by a language model from this plasmid's Addgene catalogue record and pLannotate feature annotations shown in this document.]
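Description:
pMET7-GAG-EGFP is a mammalian expression plasmid that produces HIV-1 GAG with EGFP fused to its C-terminal end. It was made by cloning an EGFP insert of about 770 bp between the retained EcoRI and NotI sites of the parental pMET7-GAG-HRAS vector, so that EGFP takes the position downstream of gag. In bacteria the plasmid is maintained through a high-copy ColE1/pUC-type origin and selected with ampicillin via the bla (β-lactamase) gene under its own promoter. No mammalian selection marker is annotated, which fits use by transient transfection. The catalogue lists a total size of 5,279 bp, while the sequenced record is 5,354 nt, a small discrepancy the record does not explain.

Transcription is driven by the SRα promoter. In the feature table this appears as its component parts: the SV40 enhancer/early promoter followed by a truncated HTLV-1 5′ LTR segment, a composite that gives strong expression in many mammalian cell types. A modified SV40 intron with splice donor and acceptor sites lies between the promoter and the coding region. The HIV-1 gag open reading frame follows, then a short remnant of the multiple cloning site that acts as the junction, then EGFP, and an SV40 polyadenylation signal ends the transcript.

GAG expressed alone is sufficient to assemble and bud virus-like particles from cells. The associated publication describes trapping mammalian protein complexes inside such particles by fusing bait proteins to GAG. The record does not state a specific role for this construct, but a GAG-EGFP fusion would plausibly serve as a fluorescent marker of GAG expression and particle formation, or as a non-specific control bait.
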