Addgene plasmid #80605: pMET7-GAG-EGFP
Purpose: Mammalian expression vector that expresses HIV-1 GAG with EGFP fused to it
Depositing lab: Sven Eyckerman. Depositing organization: Vlaams Instituut voor Biotechnologie (VIB, vzw). Publication: Trapping mammalian protein complexes in viral particles. Eyckerman S, Titeca K, Van Quickelberghe E, Cloots E, Verhee A, Samyn N, De Ceuninck L, Timmerman E, De Sutter D, Lievens S, Van Calenbergh S, Gevaert K, Tavernier J. Nat Commun. 2016 Apr 28;7:11416. doi: 10.1038/ncomms11416. PubMed 27122307.
Backbone
  Vector backbone: pMET7-GAG-HRAS
  Backbone manufacturer: Eyckerman lab
  Backbone size w/o insert (bp): 4511
  Total vector size (bp): 5279
  Vector type: Mammalian Expression
Growth in bacteria
  Bacterial resistance: Ampicillin, 100 μg/mL
  Growth temperature: 37°C
  Growth strain: DH5alpha
  Copy number: High Copy
Gene/Insert
  Gene/Insert name: EGFP
  Species: Synthetic
  Insert size (bp): 768
  Promoter: SRalpha
  Cloning method: Restriction Enzyme; 5′ cloning site EcoRI (not destroyed); 3′ cloning site NotI (not destroyed)
  Sequencing primers: 5′ GATTGTACTGAGAGACAGGC; 3′ GTAACCATTATAAGCTGCAA
Terms and licenses: Academic/Nonprofit Terms; Industry Terms: Not Available to Industry
How to cite: pMET7-GAG-EGFP was a gift from Sven Eyckerman (Addgene plasmid # 80605 ; http://n2t.net/addgene:80605 ; RRID:Addgene_80605)
