>Addgene plasmid #80605 | pMET7-GAG-EGFP | addgene partial sequence | sequence record 156600 | Gag-HIV-F2 5'-GAGCCACCCCACAAGATTTA-3'
ATCAAGCAGCCATGCAAATGTTAAAAGAGACCATCAATGAGGAAGCTGCAGAATGGGATAGAGTGCATCC
AGTGCATGCAGGGCCTATTGCACCAGGCCAGATGAGAGAACCAAGGGGAAGTGACATAGCAGGAACTACT
AGTACCCTTCAGGAACAAATAGGATGGATGACACATAATCCACCTATCCCAGTAGGAGAAATCTATAAAA
GATGGATAATCCTGGGATTAAATAAAATAGTAAGAATGTATAGCCCT
[222 nt withheld, positions 258-479]
GGGGGACCCGGCCATAAAGCAAGAGTTTTGGCTGAAGCAATGAGCCAAGTAACAAATCCAGCTACCATAA
TGATACAGAAAGGCAATTTTAGGAACCAAAGAAAGACTGTTAAGTGTTTCAATTGTGGCAAAGAAGGGCA
CATAGCCAAAAATTGCAGGGCCCCTAGGAAAAAGGGCTGTTGGAAATGTGGAAAGGAAGGACACCAAATG
AAAGATTGTACTGAGAGACAGGCTAATTTTTTAGGGAAGATCTGGCCTTCCCACAAGGGAAGGCCAGGGA
ATTTTCTTCAGAGCAGACCAGAGCCAACAGCCCCACCAGAAGAGAGCTTCAGGTTTGGGGAAGAGACAAC
AACTCCCTCTCAGAAGCAGGAGCCGATAGACAAGGAACTGTATCCTTTAGCTTCCCTCAGATCACTCTTT
GGCAGCGACCCCTCGTCACAAGGCGGGTCGACGAGCTCAGAATTCTGCAGTCGACGGTACCGCGGGCCCG
GGATCCACCGGCCGGTCGCCACCATGGTGAGCAAGGGCGAGGAGCTGTTCACCGGGGTGGTGCCCATCCT
GGTCGAGCTGGACGGCGACGTAAACGGCCACAAGTTCA
