>Addgene plasmid #80605 | pMET7-GAG-EGFP | addgene partial sequence | sequence record 156601 | SV40pA-R 5'-GAAATTTGTGATGCTATTGC-3'
ATTATAAGCTGCAATAAACAAGTTAACAACAACAATTGCATTCATTTTATGTTTCAGGTTCAGGGGGAGG
TGTGGGAGGTTTTTTCTCTAGATTATGCGGCCGCTTTACTTGTACAGCTCGTCCATGCCGAGAGTGATCC
CGGCGGCGGTCACGAACTCCAGCAGGACCATGTGATCGCGCTTCTCGTTGGGGTCTTTGCTCAGGGCGGA
CTGGGTGCTCAGGTAGTGGTTGTCGGGCAGCAGCACGGGGCCGTCGCCGATGGGGGTGTTCTGCTGGTAG
TGGTCGGCGAGCTGCACGCTGCCGTCCTCGATGTTGTGGCGGATCTTGAAGTTCACCTTGATGCCGTTCT
TCTGCTTGTCGGCCATGATATAGACGTTGTGGCTGTTGTAGTTGTACTCCAGCTTGTGCCCCAGGATGTT
GCCGTCCTCCTTGAAGTCGATGCCCTTCAGCTCGATGCGGTTCACCAGGGTGTCGCCCTCGAACTTCACC
TCGGCGCGGGTCTTGTAGTTGCCGTCGTCCTTGAAGAAGATGGTGCGCTCCTGGACGTAGCCTTCGGGCA
TGGCGGACTTGAAGAAGTCGTGCTGCTTCATGTGGTCGGGGTAGCGGCTGAAGCACTGCACGCCGTAGGT
CAGGGTGGTCACGAGGGTGGGCCAGGGCACGGGCAGCTTGCCGGTGGTGCAGATGAACTTCAGGGTCAGC
TTGCCGTAGGTGGCATCGCCCTCGCCCTCGCCGGACACGCTGAACTTGTGGCCGTTTACGTCGCCGTCCA
GCTCGACCAGGATGGGCACCACCCCGGTGAACAGCTCCTCGCCCTTGCTCACCATGGTGGCGACCGGCCG
GTGGATCCCGGGCCCGCGGTACCGTCGACTGCAGAATTCTGAGCTCGTCGACCCGCCTTGTGACGAGGGG
TCGCTGCCAAAGAGTGATCTGAGGGAAGCTAAAGGATACAGTTCCTTGTCTATCGGCTCCTGCTTCTGAG
AGGGAGTTGTTGTCTCTTCCCCAAACCTGAAGCTCTCTTCTGGTGGGGCTGTTGGCTCTGGTCTGCTCTG
AAGAAAATTCCCTGGCCTTCCCTTGTGG
